Addgene plasmid #67031: pRJPaph-mTq2
Purpose: Plasmid for Paph-mTurqoise2 integration downstream of B. diazoefficiens (B. japonicum) scoI
Depositing lab: Julia Vorholt. Publication: Stable fluorescent and enzymatic tagging of Bradyrhizobium diazoefficiens to analyze host-plant infection and colonization. Ledermann R, Bartsch I, Remus-Emsermann M, Vorholt JA, Fischer HM. Mol Plant Microbe Interact. 2015 Jun 2. 10.1094/MPMI-03-15-0054-TA PubMed 26035130.
Backbone
  Vector backbone: pSUP202pol4
  Vector type: Conjugative bacterial vector
Growth in bacteria
  Bacterial resistance: Tetracycline, 10 μg/mL
  Growth temperature: 37°C
  Growth strain: DH5alpha
  Copy number: High Copy
Gene/Insert 1
  Gene/Insert name: B. diazoefficiens DNA from scoI downstream region (comprising blr1132')
  Species: Bradyrhizobium diazoefficiens USDA 110 (Bradyrhizobium japonicum USDA 110)
  Insert size (bp): 807
Gene/Insert 2
  Gene/Insert name: mTurqoise2
  Species: Synthetic
  Insert size (bp): 720
Resource information
  A portion of this plasmid was derived from a plasmid made by: Michael Davidson; Addgene plasmid no. 54844
Terms and licenses: Academic/Nonprofit Terms; Industry Terms: Not Available to Industry
How to cite: pRJPaph-mTq2 was a gift from Julia Vorholt (Addgene plasmid # 67031 ; http://n2t.net/addgene:67031 ; RRID:Addgene_67031)
