[The description below was written by a language model from this plasmid's Addgene catalogue record and pLannotate feature annotations shown in this document.]
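Description:
pRJPaph-mTq2 is a mobilizable bacterial integration vector built on the pSUP202pol4 backbone, designed to place a constitutively expressed cyan fluorescent marker into the chromosome of Bradyrhizobium diazoefficiens USDA 110 (formerly B. japonicum). In E. coli it replicates from a ColE1/pMB1-type origin, accompanied by the pBR322-derived rop gene and bom site, and it is selected with tetracycline through an intact tetA efflux gene driven by the tet promoter. The 8.7 kb sequence also carries an incP (RP4-type) transfer region: oriT with traJ and traK, plus partial traI and traL. This allows conjugative transfer from a donor strain that supplies the remaining transfer functions. Truncated remnants of β-lactamase, chloramphenicol acetyltransferase and additional tetracycline-resistance sequence are annotated, consistent with the pSUP202 lineage, but only tetracycline is listed as a working selection.

The payload has two parts. One is an 807 bp fragment of B. diazoefficiens DNA from the region downstream of scoI, including part of blr1132, which serves as the homology target. It is not called out in the automated feature table but plausibly lies in the unannotated stretch next to the polylinker remnant. The other is the 720 bp mTurquoise2 coding sequence, a bright monomeric CFP variant. Per the name and stated purpose it is expressed from the aph (kanamycin resistance gene) promoter. The adjacent annotated Tn5 transposase fragment probably reflects the Tn5 sequence that carries this promoter, although the table does not annotate a promoter there. ColE1-type replicons are generally not maintained in rhizobia, so tetracycline-resistant recipients are expected to arise by recombination at the scoI-downstream locus. This yields stably tagged strains for following plant infection and colonization by fluorescence microscopy.
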