Features (pLannotate 1.2.2; 19 found; start..end, strand, type, name):
     57..1244    +  CDS            tetA: TCR3_ECOLX - Experimental evidence at protein level: Swiss-Prot protein existence level 1. Resistance to tetracycline by an active tetracycline efflux. This is an energy-dependent process that decreases the accumulation of the antibiotic in whole cells. This protein functions as a metal- tetracycline/H(+) antiporter. From Escherichia coli. This protein is used as a marker in many commonly used cloning vectors, such as pBR322 and pACYC184.
   1489..1884    -  CDS            YPB1_ECOLX: Protein predicted: Swiss-Prot protein existence level 4. From Escherichia coli.
   1888..2079    +  CDS            rop: Rop protein, which maintains plasmids at low copy number; rop
   2181..2321    +  misc_feature   bom: basis of mobility region from pBR322
   2507..3095    -  rep_origin     ori: high-copy-number ColE1/pMB1/pBR322/pUC origin of replication
   3267..3580    -  CDS            bla(M) (fragment): β-lactamase lacking the signal sequence; bla(M); allows cytosolic expression of β-lactamase
   3581..3690    +  CDS            traJ (fragment): oriT-recognizing protein; traJ
   3696..3721    +  misc_feature   MCS (fragment): pBluescript multiple cloning site
   4548..5267    -  CDS            mTurquoise2: enhanced monomeric variant of CFP (Goedhart et al., 2012) mammalian codon-optimized
   5297..5614    -  CDS            tnpA (fragment): TN5P_ECOLX - Also known as tnp. Experimental evidence at protein level: Swiss-Prot protein existence level 1. Mediates transposition of transposon Tn5 by a 'cut and paste' mechanism. First, the monomeric transposase binds the 19 bp inverted DNA repeats flanking the transposon. Then, dimerization of the DNA- bound transposase creates a synaptic DNA complex. After nicking of the first DNA strand, excision of the transposon proceeds through a series of intermediates. The transposase then mediates the insertion of the transposon at a new site by strand transfer. The activity of the wild- type tran
   5623..6069    +  CDS            CmR (fragment): chloramphenicol acetyltransferase; cat; confers resistance to chloramphenicol
   6329..6883    -  CDS            traI (fragment): TRAI6_ECOLX - Experimental evidence at protein level: Swiss-Prot protein existence level 1. The initiation process of transfer DNA synthesis requires the interaction of at least three plasmid-specific components (TraH, I, and J) at the transfer origin resulting in the assembly of a specialised nucleoprotein complex - the relaxosome. Site- and strand-specific cleavage at the transfer origin is dependent on TraI and TraJ. From Escherichia coli.
   6921..7292    -  CDS            traJ: oriT-recognizing protein; traJ
   7325..7434    -  oriT           oriT: incP origin of transfer
   7660..8061    +  CDS            traK: TRAK4_ECOLX - Experimental evidence at protein level: Swiss-Prot protein existence level 1. From Escherichia coli.
   8064..8321    +  CDS            traL (fragment): TRAL4_ECOLX - Experimental evidence at protein level: Swiss-Prot protein existence level 1. From Escherichia coli.
   8318..8412    +  CDS            TcR (fragment): tetracycline efflux protein; tet; confers resistance to tetracycline
   8409..8680    -  CDS            TcR (fragment): tetracycline efflux protein; tet; confers resistance to tetracycline
   8685..9       +  promoter       tet promoter (across the origin): E. coli promoter for tetracycline efflux protein gene
>Addgene plasmid #67031 | pRJPaph-mTq2 | depositor full sequence | sequence record 115541 | pRJPaph-mTq2 sequence 8704 bps
AGCTTTAATGCGGTAGTTTATCACAGTTAAATTGCTAACGCAGTCAGGCACCGTGTATGAAATCTAACAA
TGCGCTCATCGTCATCCTCGGCACCGTCACCCTGGATGCTGTAGGCATAGGCTTGGTTATGCCGGTACTG
CCGGGCCTCTTGCGGGATATCGTCCATTCCGACAGCATCGCCAGTCACTATGGCGTGCTGCTAGCGCTAT
ATGCGTTGATGCAATTTCTATGCGCACCCGTTCTCGGAGCACTGTCCGACCGCTTTGGCCGCCGCCCAGT
CCTGCTCGCTTCGCTACTTGGAGCCACTATCGACTACGCGATCATGGCGACCACACCCGTCCTGTGGATC
CTCTACGCCGGACGCATCGTGGCCGGCATCACCGGCGCCACAGGTGCGGTTGCTGGCGCCTATATCGCCG
ACATCACCGATGGGGAAGATCGGGCTCGCCACTTCGGGCTCATGAGCGCTTGTTTCGGCGTGGGTATGGT
GGCAGGCCCCGTGGCCGGGGGACTGTTGGGCGCCATCTCCTTGCATGCACCATTCCTTGCGGCGGCGGTG
CTCAACGGCCTCAACCTACTACTGGGCTGCTTCCTAATGCAGGAGTCGCATAAGGGAGAGCGTCGACCGA
TGCCCTTGAGAGCCTTCAACCCAGTCAGCTCCTTCCGGTGGGCGCGGGGCATGACTATCGTCGCCGCACT
TATGACTGTCTTCTTTATCATGCAACTCGTAGGACAGGTGCCGGCAGCGCTCTGGGTCATTTTCGGCGAG
GACCGCTTTCGCTGGAGCGCGACGATGATCGGCCTGTCGCTTGCGGTATTCGGAATCTTGCACGCCCTCG
CTCAAGCCTTCGTCACTGGTCCCGCCACCAAACGTTTCGGCGAGAAGCAGGCCATTATCGCCGGCATGGC
GGCCGACGCGCTGGGCTACGTCTTGCTGGCGTTCGCGACGCGAGGCTGGATGGCCTTCCCCATTATGATT
CTTCTCGCTTCCGGCGGCATCGGGATGCCCGCGTTGCAGGCCATGCTGTCCAGGCAGGTAGATGACGACC
ATCAGGGACAGCTTCAAGGATCGCTCGCGGCTCTTACCAGCCTAACTTCGATCACTGGACCGCTGATCGT
CACGGCGATTTATGCCGCCTCGGCGAGCACATGGAACGGGTTGGCATGGATTGTAGGCGCCGCCCTATAC
CTTGTCTGCCTCCCCGCGTTGCGTCGCGGTGCATGGAGCCGGGCCACCTCGACCTGAATGGAAGCCGGCG
GCACCTCGCTAACGGATTCACCACTCCAAGAATTGGAGCCAATCAATTCTTGCGGAGAACTGTGAATGCG
CAAACCAACCCTTGGCAGAACATATCCATCGCGTCCGCCATCTCCAGCAGCCGCACGCGGCGCATCTCGG
GCAGCGTTGGGTCCTGGCCACGGGTGCGCATGATCGTGCTCCTGTCGTTGAGGACCCGGCTAGGCTGGCG
GGGTTGCCTTACTGGTTAGCAGAATGAATCACCGATACGCGAGCGAACGTGAAGCGACTGCTGCTGCAAA
ACGTCTGCGACCTGAGCAACAACATGAATGGTCTTCGGTTTCCGTGTTTCGTAAAGTCTGGAAACGCGGA
AGTCAGCGCCCTGCACCATTATGTTCCGGATCTGCATCGCAGGATGCTGCTGGCTACCCTGTGGAACACC
TACATCTGTATTAACGAAGCGCTGGCATTGACCCTGAGTGATTTTTCTCTGGTCCCGCCGCATCCATACC
GCCAGTTGTTTACCCTCACAACGTTCCAGTAACCGGGCATGTTCATCATCAGTAACCCGTATCGTGAGCA
TCCTCTCTCGTTTCATCGGTATCATTACCCCCATGAACAGAAATTCCCCCTTACACGGAGGCATCAAGTG
ACCAAACAGGAAAAAACCGCCCTTAACATGGCCCGCTTTATCAGAAGCCAGACATTAACGCTTCTGGAGA
AACTCAACGAGCTGGACGCGGATGAACAGGCAGACATCTGTGAATCGCTTCACGACCACGCTGATGAGCT
TTACCGCAGCTGCCTCGCGCGTTTCGGTGATGACGGTGAAAACCTCTGACACATGCAGCTCCCGGAGACG
GTCACAGCTTGTCTGTAAGCGGATGCCGGGAGCAGACAAGCCCGTCAGGGCGCGTCAGCGGGTGTTGGCG
GGTGTCGGGGCGCAGCCATGACCCAGTCACGTAGCGATAGCGGAGTGTATACTGGCTTAACTATGCGGCA
TCAGAGCAGATTGTACTGAGAGTGCACCATATGCGGTGTGAAATACCGCACAGATGCGTAAGGAGAAAAT
ACCGCATCAGGCGCTCTTCCGCTTCCTCGCTCACTGACTCGCTGCGCTCGGTCGTTCGGCTGCGGCGAGC
GGTATCAGCTCACTCAAAGGCGGTAATACGGTTATCCACAGAATCAGGGGATAACGCAGGAAAGAACATG
TGAGCAAAAGGCCAGCAAAAGGCCAGGAACCGTAAAAAGGCCGCGTTGCTGGCGTTTTTCCATAGGCTCC
GCCCCCCTGACGAGCATCACAAAAATCGACGCTCAAGTCAGAGGTGGCGAAACCCGACAGGACTATAAAG
ATACCAGGCGTTTCCCCCTGGAAGCTCCCTCGTGCGCTCTCCTGTTCCGACCCTGCCGCTTACCGGATAC
CTGTCCGCCTTTCTCCCTTCGGGAAGCGTGGCGCTTTCTCATAGCTCACGCTGTAGGTATCTCAGTTCGG
TGTAGGTCGTTCGCTCCAAGCTGGGCTGTGTGCACGAACCCCCCGTTCAGCCCGACCGCTGCGCCTTATC
CGGTAACTATCGTCTTGAGTCCAACCCGGTAAGACACGACTTATCGCCACTGGCAGCAGCCACTGGTAAC
AGGATTAGCAGAGCGAGGTATGTAGGCGGTGCTACAGAGTTCTTGAAGTGGTGGCCTAACTACGGCTACA
CTAGAAGGACAGTATTTGGTATCTGCGCTCTGCTGAAGCCAGTTACCTTCGGAAAAAGAGTTGGTAGCTC
TTGATCCGGCAAACAAACCACCGCTGGTAGCGGTGGTTTTTTTGTTTGCAAGCAGCAGATTACGCGCAGA
AAAAAAGGATCTCAAGAAGATCCTTTGATCTTTTCTACGGGGTCTGACGCTCAGTGGAACGAAAACTCAC
GTTAAGGGATTTTGGTCATGAGATTATCAAAAAGGATCTTCACCTAGATCCTTTTAAATTAAAAATGAAG
TTTTAAATCAATCTAAAGTATATATGAGTAAACTTGGTCTGACAGTTACCAATGCTTAATCAGTGAGGCA
CCTATCTCAGCGATCTGTCTATTTCGTTCATCCATAGTTGCCTGACTCCCCGTCGTGTAGATAACTACGA
TACGGGAGGGCTTACCATCTGGCCCCAGTGCTGCAATGATACCGCGAGACCCACGCTCACCGGCTCCAGA
TTTATCAGCAATAAACCAGCCAGCCGGAAGGGCCGAGCGCAGAAGTGGTCCTGCAACTTTATCCGCCTCC
ATCCAGTCTATTAATTGTTGCCGGGAAGCTAGAGTAAGTAGTTCGCCAGTTAATAGTTTGCGCAACGTTG
TTGCCATTGCCGCGGTTCGGTGATGCCACGATCCTCGCCCTGCTGGCGAAGATCGAAGAGAAGCAGGACG
AGCTTGGCAAGGTCATGATGGGCGTGGTCCGCCCGAGGGCAGAGCCATGACTTTTTCCACCGCGGTGGCG
GCCGCTCTAGACGGTAATAGGGATCGGAGAAGTCGACGCGGGCCCGGAGCTGCGGGCTCACCGCCATCGA
GGCGATGATAGCATCGCCCCGGTTCGAGGTGAGCGCGTCGACCAGGGTCTCGAAGCGGCGCATCTGCACC
GTGCAGGTGACCTTGATCTCCTCGCAGAGCGCGCGGGCGAGATCGACGTTGAAGCCGGCCGGATTGCCGT
CGGCGCCGGTGTAGTTGAACGGCGGATAGTCGGTCTCGGTCAAAAAGCGGATCACGGTCAGGCGCGACAG
GTCCGGCCGCTCCGGCCGCCGCCGCGGGTCCCAGAAGCCGGGCACGGCCTGCGGGGCCGCCTGGGGCGCG
ACCTGCGGGGTGACCTGGGGCGCCGCCGGAGGCTGCTTGGCCGGGGCCTGCGCCTGCGCGCCGGGCAAGC
CGGCGAACAGGCAGGCGCCGACGGCCAGCCCTGTCAGCAAGCCACGGGCAGATTTGGACGATTTCGCCTG
TTGCGATGGAGCCATCGGCCGGAAATGAACGAATTTCGTTGGGATCGGAGGGCCTTATAGACCATCCGCC
CGGGAACGCGAGCGCCGATTGCGGTCAGGGTGAAGGTGCGCTCCCTCTCCCGCTTGCGGGAGGGGGGCGG
GGAGAGGGTGTCTCCGCGGAGGGACAATCCCCGAGAGGAGAGAGCCCTCACCCGGCGCTCTGCCATAGCC
GAGGCTTTGCCTCGGCGTCTTAGAGGACGGCCGCCAAAAGCGGCCTATACCTCTCCCGCAAGCGGGAGAG
GTTACACCGAGGACGCGGTCCGACCGATCCACCAAACTACAGATAACGCCTGCAAGACGTCGGTACCTTA
CTTGTACAGCTCGTCCATGCCGAGAGTGATCCCGGCGGCGGTCACGAACTCCAGCAGGACCATGTGATCG
CGCTTCTCGTTGGGGTCTTTGCTCAGCTTGGACTGGGTGCTCAGGTAGTGGTTGTCGGGCAGCAGCACGG
GGCCGTCGCCGATGGGGGTGTTCTGCTGGTAGTGGTCGGCGAGCTGCACGCCGCCGTCCTCGATGTTGTG
GCGGATCTTGAAGTTGGCCTTGATGCCGTTCTTCTGCTTGTCGGCGGTGATATAGACGTTGTCGCTAAAG
TAGTTGTACTCCAGCTTGTGCCCCAGGATGTTGCCGTCCTCCTTGAAGTCGATGCCCTTCAGCTCGATGC
GGTTCACCAGGGTGTCGCCCTCGAACTTCACCTCGGCGCGGGTCTTGTAGTTGCCGTCGTCCTTGAAGAA
GATGGTGCGCTCCTGGACGTAGCCTTCGGGCATGGCGGACTTGAAGAAGTCGTGCTGCTTCATGTGGTCG
GGGTAGCGGGCGAAGCACTGCACGCCCCAGGACAGGGTGGTCACGAGGGTGGGCCAGGGCACGGGCAGCT
TGCCGGTGGTGCAGATGAACTTCAGGGTCAGCTTGCCGTAGGTGGCATCGCCCTCGCCCTCGCCGGACAC
GCTGAACTTGTGGCCGTTTACGTCGCCGTCCAGCTCGACCAGGATGGGCACCACCCCGGTGAACAGCTCC
TCGCCCTTGCTCACCATAATTATATCTCCTTCTTATTTCTAGTCAAGATCTTGATCCCCTGCGCCATCAG
ATCCTTGGCGGCAAGAAAGCCATCCAGTTTACTTTGCAGGGCTTCCCAACCTTACCAGAGGGCGCCCCAG
CTGGCAATTCCGGTTCGCTTGCTGTCCATAAAACCGCCCAGTCTAGCTATCGCCATGTAAGCCCACTGCA
AGCTACCTGCTTTCTCTTTGCGCTTGCGTTTTCCCTTGTCCAGATAGCCCAGTAGCTGACATTCATCCGG
GGTCAGCACCGTTTCTGCGGACTGGCTTTCTACGTGTTCCGCTTCCTTTAGCAGCCCTTGCGCCCTGAGT
GCTTGCGGCAGCGTGCGAGCTCGAATTCCGTATGGCAATGAAAGACGGTGAGCTGGTGATATGGGATAGT
GTTCACCCTTGTTACACCGTTTTCCATGAGCAAACTGAAACGTTTTCATCGCTCTGGAGTGAATACCACG
ACGATTTCCGGCAGTTTCTACACATATATTCGCAAGATGTGGCGTGTTACGGTGAAAACCTGGCCTATTT
CCCTAAAGGGTTTATTGAGAATATGTTTTTCGTCTCAGCCAATCCCTGGGTGAGTTTCACCAGTTTTGAT
TTAAACGTGGCCAATATGGACAACTTCTTCGCCCCCGTTTTCACCATGGGCAAATATTATACGCAAGGCG
ACAAGGTGCTGATGCCGCTGGCGATTCAGGTTCATCATGCCGTTTGTGATGGCTTCCATGTCGGCAGAAT
GCTTAATGAATTACAACAGTACTGCGATGAGTGGCAGGGCGGGGCGTAATTTTTTTAAGGCAGTTATTGG
TGCCCTTAAACGCCTGGTTGCTACGCCTGAATAAGTGATAATAAGCGGATGAATGGCAGAAATTCGAAAG
CAAATTCGACCCGGTCGTCGGTTCAGGGCAGGGTCGTTAAATAGCCGCTTATGTCTATTGCTGGTTTACC
GGTTTATTGACTACCGGAAGCAGTGTGACCGTGTGCTTCTCAAATGCCTGAGGCCAGTTTGCTCAGGCTC
TCCCCGTGGAGGTAATAATTGACGATATGATCCAGCCGACCAGGCTTTCCACGCCCGCGTGCCGCTCCAT
GTCGTTCGCGCGGTTCTCGGAAACGCGCTGCCGCGTTTCGTGATTGTCACGCTCAAGCCCGTAGTCCCGT
TCGAGCGTCGCGCAGAGGTCAGCGAGGGCGCGGTAGGCCCGATACGGCTCATGGATGGTGTTTCGGGTCG
GGTGAATCTTGTTGATGGCGATATGGATGTGCAGGTTGTCGGTGTCGTGATGCACGGCACTGACGCGCTG
ATGCTCGGCGAAGCCAAGCCCAGCGCAGATGCGGTCCTCAATCGCGCGCAACGTCTCCGCGTCGGGCTTC
TCTCCCGCGCGGAAGCTAACCAGCAGGTGATAGGTCTTGTCGGCCTCGGAACGGGTGTTGCCGTGCTGGG
TCGCCATCACCTCGGCCATGACAGCGGGCAGGGTGTTTGCCTCGCAGTTCGTGACGCGCACGTGACCCAG
GCGCTCGGTCTTGCCTTGCTCGTCGGTGATGTACTTCACCAGCTCCGCGAAGTCGCTCTTCTTGATGGAG
CGCATGGGGACGTGCTTGGCAATCACGCGCACCCCCCGGCCGTTTTAGCGGCTAAAAAAGTCATGGCTCT
GCCCTCGGGCGGACCACGCCCATCATGACCTTGCCAAGCTCGTCCTGCTTCTCTTCGATCTTCGCCAGCA
GGGCGAGGATCGTGGCATCACCGAACCGCGCCGTGCGCGGGTCGTCGGTGAGCCAGAGTTTCAGCAGGCC
GCCCAGGCGGCCCAGGTCGCCATTGATGCGGGCCAGCTCGCGGACGTGCTCATAGTCCACGACGCCCGTG
ATTTTGTAGCCCTGGCCGACGGCCAGCAGGTAGGCCGACAGGCTCATGCCGGCCGCCGCCGCCTTTTCCT
CAATCGCTCTTCGTTCGTCTGGAAGGCAGTACACCTTGATAGGTGGGCTGCCCTTCCTGGTTGGCTTGGT
TTCATCAGCCATCCGCTTGCCCTCATCTGTTACGCCGGCGGTAGCCGGCCAGCCTCGCAGAGCAGGATTC
CCGTTGAGCACCGCCAGGTGCGAATAAGGGACAGTGAAGAAGGAACACCCGCTCGCGGGTGGGCCTACTT
CACCTATCCTGCCCGGCTGACGCCGTTGGATACACCAAGGAAAGTCTACACGAACCCTTTGGCAAAATCC
TGTATATCGTGCGAAAAAGGATGGATATACCGAAAAAATCGCTATAATGACCCCGAAGCAGGGTTATGCA
GCGGAAAAGCGCTGCTTCCCTGCTGTTTTGTGGAATATCTACCGACTGGAAACAGGCAAATGCAGGAAAT
TACTGAACTGAGGGGACAGGCGAGAGACGATGCCAAAGAGCTACACCGACGAGCTGGCCGAGTGGGTTGA
ATCCCGCGCGGCCAAGAAGCGCCGGCGTGATGAGGCTGCGGTTGCGTTCCTGGCGGTGAGGGCGGATGTC
GAGGCGGCGTTAGCGTCCGGCTATGCGCTCGTCACCATTTGGGAGCACATGCGGGAAACGGGGAAGGTCA
AGTTCTCCTACGAGACGTTCCGCTCGCACGCCAGGCGGCACATCAAGGCCAAGCCCGCCGATGTGCCCGC
ACCGCAGGCCAAGGCTGCGGAACCCGCGCCGGCACCCAAGACGCCGGAGCCACGGCGGCCGAAGCAGGGG
GGCAAGGCTGAAAAGCCGGCCCCCGCTGCGGCCCCGACCGGCTTCACCTTCAACCCAACACCGGACAAAA
AGGATCTACTGTAATGGCGAAAATTCACATGGTTTTGCAGGGCAAGGGCGGGGTCGGCAAGTCGGCCATC
GCCGCGATCATTGCGCAGTACAAGATGGACAAGGGGCAGACACCCTTGTGCATCGACACCGACCCGGTGA
ACGCGACGTTCGAGGGCTACAAGGCCCTGAACGTCCGCCGGCTGAACATCATGGCCGGCGACGAAATTAA
CTCGCGCAACTTCGACACCCTGGTCGAGCTGATTGCGCCGACCAAGGATGACGTGGTGATCCTCTACGCC
GGACGCATCGTGGCCGGCATCACCGGCGCCACAGGTGCGGTTGCTGGCGCCTATATCGCCGACATCACCG
ATGGGGAAGATCCTTGAAGCTGTCCCTGATGGTCGTCATCTACCTGCCTGGACAGCATGGCCTGCAACGC
GGGCATCCCGATGCCGCCGGAAGCGAGAAGAATCATAATGGGGAAGGCCATCCAGCCTCGCGTCGCGAAC
GCCAGCAAGACGTAGCCCAGCGCGTCGGCCGCCATGCCGGCGATAATGGCCTGCTTCTCGCCGAAACGTT
TGGTGGCGGGACCAGTGACGAAGGCTTGAGCGAGGGCGTGCAAGATTCCGAATACCGCAAGCGACAGGCC
ATGTTTGACAGCTTATCATCGATA
