>Addgene plasmid #67031 | pRJPaph-mTq2 | addgene partial sequence | sequence record 120223 | pRJPaph-R1 5'-GGAAATCGTCGTGGTATTCAc-3'
TTTGCTCATGGAAAACGGTGTAACAAGGGTGAACACTATCCCATATCACCAGCTCACCGTCTTTCATTGC
CATACGGAATTCGAGCTCGCACGCTGCCGCAAGCACTCAGGGCGCAAGGGCTGCTAAAGGAAGCGGAACA
CGTAGAAAGCCAGTCCGCAGAAACGGTGCTGACCCCGGATGAATGTCAGCTACTGGGCTATCTGGACAAG
GGAAAACGCAAGCGCAAAGAGAAAGCAGGTAGCTTGCAGTGGGCTTACATGGCGATAGCTAGACTGGGCG
GTTTTATGGACAGCAAGCGAACCGGAATTGCCAGCTGGGGCGCCCTCTGGTAAGGTTGGGAAGCCCTGCA
AAGTAAACTGGATGGCTTTCTTGCCGCCAAGGATCTGATGGCGCAGGGGATCAAGATCTTGACTAGAAAT
AAGAAGGAGATATAATTATGGTGAGCAAGGGCGAGGAGCTGTTCACCGGGGTGGTGCCCATCCTGGTCGA
GCTGGACGGCGACGTAAACGGCCACAAGTTCAGCGTGTCCGGCGAGGGCGAGGGCGATGCCACCTACGGC
AAGCTGACCCTGAAGTTCATCTGCACCACCGGCAAGCTGCCCGTGCCCTGGCCCACCCTCGTGACCACCC
TGTCCTGGGGCGTGCAGTGCTTCGCCCGCTACCCCGACCACATGAAGCAGCACGACTTCTTCAAGTCCGC
CATGCCCGAAGGCTACGTCCAGGAGCGCACCATCTTCTTCAAGGACGACGGCAACTACAAGACCCGCGCC
GAGGTGAAGTTCGAGGGCGACACCCTGGTGAACCGCATCGAGCTGAAGGGCATCGACTTCAAGGAGGACG
GCAACATCCTGGGGCACAAGCTGGAGTACAACTACTTTAGCGACAACGTCTATATCACCGCCGACAAGCA
GAA
