>Addgene plasmid #67031 | pRJPaph-mTq2 | addgene partial sequence | sequence record 122162 | pRJPaph-F1 5'-AAGTGGTCCTGCAACTTTATCC-3'
ATTAATTGTTGCCGGGAAGCTAGAGTAAGTAGTTCGCCAGTTAATAGTTTGCGCAACGTTGTTGCCATTG
CCGCGGTTCGGTGATGCCACGATCCTCGCCCTGCTGGCGAAGATCGAAGAGAAGCAGGACGAGCTTGGCA
AGGTCATGATGGGCGTGGTCCGCCCGAGGGCAGAGCCATGACTTTTTCCACCGCGGTGGCGGCCGCTCTA
GACGGTAATAGGGATCGGAGAAGTCGACGCGGGCCCGGAGCTGCGGGCTCACCGCCATCGAGGCGATGAT
AGCATCGCCCCGGTTCGAGGTGAGCGCGTCGACCAGGGTCTCGAAGCGGCGCATCTGCACCGTGCAGGTG
ACCTTGATCTCCTCGCAGAGCGCGCGGGCGAGATCGACGTTGAAGCCGGCCGGATTGCCGTCGGCGCCGG
TGTAGTTGAACGGCGGATAGTCGGTCTCGGTCAAAAAGCGGATCACGGTCAGGCGCGACAGGTCCGGCCG
CTCCGGCCGCCGCCGCGGGTCCCAGAAGCCGGGCACGGCCTGCGGGGCCGCCTGGGGCGCGACCTGCGGG
GTGACCTGGGGCGCCGCCGGAGGCTGCTTGGCCGGGGCCTGCGCCTGCGCGCCGGGCAAGCCGGCGAACA
GGCAGGCGCCGACGGCCAGCCCTGTCAGCAAGCCACGGGCAGATTTGGACGATTTCGCCTGTTGCGATGG
AGCCATCGGCCGGAAATGAACGAATTTCGTTGGGATCGGAGGGCCTTATAGACCATCCGCCCGGGAACGC
GAGCGCCGATTGCGGTCAGGGTGAAGGTGCGCTCCCTCTCCCGCTTGCGGGAGGGGGGCGGGGAGAGGGT
GTCTCCGCGGAGGGACAATCCCCGAGAGGAGAGAGCCCTCACCCGGCGCTCTGCCATAGCCGAGGCTTTG
CCTCGGCGTCTTAGAGGACGGCCGCCAAAAGCGGCCTATACCTCTCCCGCAAGCGGGAGAGGTTACACCG
AGGACGCGGTCCGACCGATCCACCAAACTACAGATAACGCCTGCAAGACGTCGGTACCTTACTTGTACAG
CTCGTCCATGCCGAGAGTGATCCCGGCGGCGGTCACGAACTCCAGCAGGACCATGTGATCGCGCTTCTCG
TTGGGG
